Addgene plasmid #132569: MYH11-NanoLuc-2A-tdTomato
Purpose: Donor vector to knockin NanoLuc and tdTomado (separated by 2A) into MYH11 allele
Depositing lab: James Thomson. Depositing organization: Morgridge Institute for Research. Publication: A Human Pluripotent Stem Cell-Based Screen for Smooth Muscle Cell Differentiation and Maturation Identifies Inhibitors of Intimal Hyperplasia. Zhang J, McIntosh BE, Wang B, Brown ME, Probasco MD, Webster S, Duffin B, Zhou Y, Guo LW, Burlingham WJ, Kent C, Ferris M, Thomson JA. Stem Cell Reports. 2019 Jun 11;12(6):1269-1281. doi: 10.1016/j.stemcr.2019.04.013. Epub 2019 May 9. PubMed 31080110.
Backbone
  Vector backbone: pDNR
  Vector type: Mammalian Expression
  Selectable markers: Neomycin (select with G418)
Growth in bacteria
  Bacterial resistance: Ampicillin, 100 μg/mL
  Growth temperature: 37°C
  Growth strain: DH5alpha
  Copy number: High Copy
Gene/Insert
  Gene/Insert name: Human MYH11 knockin homology arms (alt name: AAT4, FAA4, SMHC, SMMHC)
  Species: H. sapiens (human)
  Entrez Gene: MYH11 (a.k.a. AAT4, FAA4, SMHC, SMMHC, SMMS-1, VSCM2)
Terms and licenses: Academic/Nonprofit Terms; Industry Terms: Not Available to Industry
How to cite: MYH11-NanoLuc-2A-tdTomato was a gift from James Thomson (Addgene plasmid # 132569 ; http://n2t.net/addgene:132569 ; RRID:Addgene_132569)
