[The description below was written by a language model from this plasmid's Addgene catalogue record and pLannotate feature annotations shown in this document.]
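Description:
MYH11-NanoLuc-2A-tdTomato is a homology-directed knock-in donor built on the pDNR backbone, designed to place a dual reporter into the human MYH11 locus, which encodes smooth muscle myosin heavy chain. It is maintained in E. coli at high copy from a ColE1/pUC-type origin under ampicillin selection. The backbone also retains typical pDNR donor-vector elements: a loxP site, a chloramphenicol acetyltransferase gene with a lambda t0 terminator, a 6xHN tag remnant, and the sacB sucrose counter-selection cassette. These appear to be carried over from the parent vector and are not part of the targeting payload.

The payload begins with human genomic sequence that serves as the upstream homology arm, followed by a human codon-optimised NanoLuc luciferase and tdTomato. According to the record the two are separated by a 2A peptide, which is not itself annotated but fits the gap between the two coding sequences, so both proteins would be produced from one transcript. An SV40 polyadenylation signal terminates the reporter. No promoter is annotated upstream of NanoLuc, consistent with expression being driven by the endogenous MYH11 regulatory elements after integration. Downstream lies a neomycin resistance gene driven by tandem mouse PGK and bacterial EM7 promoters, allowing G418 selection of targeted mammalian cells. Minimal FRT sites flank this cassette so that FLP recombinase can excise it afterwards. A fragment matching MYH11 follows and marks the second homology arm. Several short hits to unrelated human proteins in the arm regions are most likely spurious annotations of genomic sequence.

The exact insertion point and the nuclease used for targeting are not stated. The associated work concerns human pluripotent stem cell screening for smooth muscle cell differentiation and maturation, where luminescent and fluorescent readouts of MYH11 expression would report that state.
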