Features (pLannotate 1.2.2; 26 found; start..end, strand, type, name):
    124..222     -  CDS            C8orf17 (fragment): MOST1_HUMAN - Experimental evidence at protein level: Swiss-Prot protein existence level 1. May be involved in cell survival, proliferation and progression of cancer cells. From Homo sapiens (Human).
    566..1078    +  CDS            Nluc: NanoLuc® luciferase human codon-optimized
   1166..2596    +  CDS            tdTomato: tandem dimeric (pseudo-monomeric) derivative of DsRed (Shaner et al., 2004) mammalian codon-optimized
   2612..2695    +  CDS            large T antigen (fragment): large T antigen from SV40 (simian virus 40)
   2718..2839    +  polyA_signal   SV40 poly(A) signal: SV40 polyadenylation signal
   2851..2884    -  protein_bind   FRT (minimal): supports FLP-mediated excision but not integration (Turan and Bode, 2011) FLP recombinase from the Saccharomyces cerevisiae 2μ plasmid
   2903..3402    +  promoter       PGK promoter: mouse phosphoglycerate kinase 1 promoter
   3419..3466    +  promoter       EM7 promoter: synthetic bacterial promoter&nbsp
   3485..4288    +  CDS            NeoR/KanR: aminoglycoside phosphotransferase from Tn5; aph(3')-II (or nptII); confers resistance to neomycin, kanamycin, and G418 (Geneticin®)
   4427..4460    -  protein_bind   FRT (minimal): supports FLP-mediated excision but not integration (Turan and Bode, 2011) FLP recombinase from the Saccharomyces cerevisiae 2μ plasmid
   4428..4751    +  CDS            MYH11 (fragment): MYH11_HUMAN - Also known as KIAA0866. Experimental evidence at protein level: Swiss-Prot protein existence level 1. Muscle contraction. From Homo sapiens (Human).
   4831..4923    +  CDS            TINCR (fragment): TINCR_HUMAN - Also known as LINC00036 Experimental evidence at protein level: Swiss-Prot protein existence level 1. From Homo sapiens (Human).
   4961..5095    -  CDS            DSCR8 (fragment): DSCR8_HUMAN - Also known as C21orf65 MTAG2. Experimental evidence at protein level: Swiss-Prot protein existence level 1. From Homo sapiens (Human).
   5110..5126    +  promoter       ARG4 promoter (fragment): S. cerevisiae ARG4
   5255..5843    -  rep_origin     ori: high-copy-number ColE1/pMB1/pBR322/pUC origin of replication
   6014..6874    -  CDS            AmpR: β-lactamase; bla; confers resistance to ampicillin, carbenicillin, and related antibiotics
   6875..6979    -  promoter       AmpR promoter: bla
   7047..8468    -  CDS            SacB: secreted levansucrase that renders bacterial growth sensitive to sucrose; Bacillus subtilis sacB; negative selection marker
   8469..8914    -  promoter       sacB promoter: sacR; sacB promoter and control region
   8929..8962    -  protein_bind   loxP: Cre-mediated recombination occurs in the 8-bp core sequence (GCATACAT). Cre recombinase
   8968..8990    +  promoter       cat promoter (fragment): promoter of the E. coli cat gene encoding chloramphenicol acetyltransferase
   8991..9647    +  CDS            cat: CAT_ECOLX - Experimental evidence at protein level: Swiss-Prot protein existence level 1. This enzyme is an effector of chloramphenicol resistance in bacteria. From Escherichia coli. This protein is used as a marker in many commonly used cloning vectors, such as pACYC184.
   9671..9765    +  terminator     lambda t0 terminator: transcription terminator from phage lambda
   9801..9836    -  CDS            6xHN: 6x(His-Asn) affinity tag
   9877..18      -  misc_feature   MCS (fragment) (across the origin): pUC18/19 multiple cloning site
   9880..144     +  CDS            LINC00596 (fragment) (across the origin): CN165_HUMAN - Also known as C14orf165. Protein uncertain: Swiss-Prot protein existence level 5. From Homo sapiens (Human).
>Addgene plasmid #132569 | MYH11-NanoLuc-2A-tdTomato | addgene full sequence | sequence record 268967 | Addgene NGS Result
GCATGCCTGCAGGTCGACCCTGGGTTTGAGCAATTCTGCCTGAGCCTCCCAAGTGGCTGGGATTACAGGT
GCACACCACCACACCTGGCTAATTTTTGTATTTTCAGTAGAGACGGGGTTTCACCATGTTGGCCAGGCTG
GTCTTGAACTCCTGGCCTCAAGTGATTTGCCCACCTCGGCCTCCCACAGTGTTGGGTTTACAGGTGTGAG
CCACCTTGTCCAGCCCTACTTCCTGCCTCCTGAGCACTGGGTAGTATTTCACAGTGTGGAAATAGCATGG
CTTATGTATCCAGCTGTATGTTGGTGGACATTTGGGTTGTCTGACTTTTGGTATTTTAGGCGATGACACA
CATCCCTTTCTGAAGGGCCTTTGGGTGGTCTCTGTTCTTTGACCACATACACAATACTGCAGGTCTTTGT
ACTTGGTGGGATGTCTCTGCAGACCGAGTTCCTAGACAGGGCAAGGTGAGTGGTTGGTCTGTCTTCCGGG
CTTGGTTGTGGTCTGATTCTGACCCTGTTACCTTATTCCACAGGGGACCAACAAGGCACCATGGCGTTGG
ATCCAATGGTCTTCACACTCGAAGATTTCGTTGGGGACTGGCGACAGACAGCCGGCTACAACCTGGACCA
AGTCCTTGAACAGGGAGGTGTGTCCAGTTTGTTTCAGAATCTCGGGGTGTCCGTAACTCCGATCCAAAGG
ATTGTCCTGAGCGGTGAAAATGGGCTGAAGATCGACATCCATGTCATCATCCCGTATGAAGGTCTGAGCG
GCGACCAAATGGGCCAGATCGAAAAAATTTTTAAGGTGGTGTACCCTGTGGATGATCATCACTTTAAGGT
GATCCTGCACTATGGCACACTGGTAATCGACGGGGTTACGCCGAACATGATCGACTATTTCGGACGGCCG
TATGAAGGCATCGCCGTGTTCGACGGCAAAAAGATCACTGTAACAGGGACCCTGTGGAACGGCAACAAAA
TTATCGACGAGCGCCTGATCAACCCCGACGGCTCCCTGCTGTTCCGAGTAACCATCAACGGAGTGACCGG
CTGGCGGCTGTGCGAACGCATTCTGGCGGGAAGCGGAGCTACTAACTTCAGCCTGCTGAAGCAGGCTGGA
GACGTGGAGGAGAACCCTGGACCTACCCGGGTACCGGTCGCCACCATGGTGAGCAAGGGCGAGGAGGTCA
TCAAAGAGTTCATGCGCTTCAAGGTGCGCATGGAGGGCTCCATGAACGGCCACGAGTTCGAGATCGAGGG
CGAGGGCGAGGGCCGCCCCTACGAGGGCACCCAGACCGCCAAGCTGAAGGTGACCAAGGGCGGCCCCCTG
CCCTTCGCCTGGGACATCCTGTCCCCCCAGTTCATGTACGGCTCCAAGGCGTACGTGAAGCACCCCGCCG
ACATCCCCGATTACAAGAAGCTGTCCTTCCCCGAGGGCTTCAAGTGGGAGCGCGTGATGAACTTCGAGGA
CGGCGGTCTGGTGACCGTGACCCAGGACTCCTCCCTGCAGGACGGCACGCTGATCTACAAGGTGAAGATG
CGCGGCACCAACTTCCCCCCCGACGGCCCCGTAATGCAGAAGAAGACCATGGGCTGGGAGGCCTCCACCG
AGCGCCTGTACCCCCGCGACGGCGTGCTGAAGGGCGAGATCCACCAGGCCCTGAAGCTGAAGGACGGCGG
CCACTACCTGGTGGAGTTCAAGACCATCTACATGGCCAAGAAGCCCGTGCAACTGCCCGGCTACTACTAC
GTGGACACCAAGCTGGACATCACCTCCCACAACGAGGACTACACCATCGTGGAACAGTACGAGCGCTCCG
AGGGCCGCCACCACCTGTTCCTGGGGCATGGCACCGGCAGCACCGGCAGCGGCAGCTCCGGCACCGCCTC
CTCCGAGGACAACAACATGGCCGTCATCAAAGAGTTCATGCGCTTCAAGGTGCGCATGGAGGGCTCCATG
AACGGCCACGAGTTCGAGATCGAGGGCGAGGGCGAGGGCCGCCCCTACGAGGGCACCCAGACCGCCAAGC
TGAAGGTGACCAAGGGCGGCCCCCTGCCCTTCGCCTGGGACATCCTGTCCCCCCAGTTCATGTACGGCTC
CAAGGCGTACGTGAAGCACCCCGCCGACATCCCCGATTACAAGAAGCTGTCCTTCCCCGAGGGCTTCAAG
TGGGAGCGCGTGATGAACTTCGAGGACGGCGGTCTGGTGACCGTGACCCAGGACTCCTCCCTGCAGGACG
GCACGCTGATCTACAAGGTGAAGATGCGCGGCACCAACTTCCCCCCCGACGGCCCCGTAATGCAGAAGAA
GACCATGGGCTGGGAGGCCTCCACCGAGCGCCTGTACCCCCGCGACGGCGTGCTGAAGGGCGAGATCCAC
CAGGCCCTGAAGCTGAAGGACGGCGGCCACTACCTGGTGGAGTTCAAGACCATCTACATGGCCAAGAAGC
CCGTGCAACTGCCCGGCTACTACTACGTGGACACCAAGCTGGACATCACCTCCCACAACGAGGACTACAC
CATCGTGGAACAGTACGAGCGCTCCGAGGGCCGCCACCACCTGTTCCTGTACGGCATGGACGAGCTGTAC
AAGTAGGCGGCCGCGACTCTAGATCATAATCAGCCATACCACATTTGTAGAGGTTTTACTTGCTTTAAAA
AACCTCCCACACCTCCCCCTGAACCTGAAACATAAAATGAATGCAATTGTTGTTGTTAACTTGTTTATTG
CAGCTTATAATGGTTACAAATAAAGCAATAGCATCACAAATTTCACAAATAAAGCATTTTTTTCACTGCA
TTCTAGTTGTGGTTTGTCCAAACTCATCAATGTATCTTAAGGCGAGATCTGAAGTTCCTATACTTTCTAG
AGAATAGGAACTTCACGAAGTTATATTCTACCGGGTAGGGGAGGCGCTTTTCCCAAGGCAGTCTGGAGCA
TGCGCTTTAGCAGCCCCGCTGGGCACTTGGCGCTACACAAGTGGCCTCTGGCCTCGCACACATTCCACAT
CCACCGGTAGGCGCCAACCGGCTCCGTTCTTTGGTGGCCCCGTCGCGCCACCTTCTACTCCTCCCCTAGT
CAGGAAGTTCCCCCCCGCCCCGCAGCTCGCGTCGTGCAGGACGTGACAAATGGAAGTAGCACGTCTCACT
AGTCTCGTGCAGATGGACAGCACCGCTGAGCAATGGAAGCGGGTAGGCCTTTGGGGCAGCGGCCAATAGC
AGCTTTGCTCCTTCGCTTTCTGGGCTCAGAGGCTGGGAAGGGGTGGGTCCGGGGGCGGGCTCAGGGGCGG
GCTCAGGGGCGGGGCGGGCGCCCGAAGGTCCTCCGGAGGCCCGGCATTCTGCACGCTTCAAAAGCGCACG
TCTGCCGCGCTGTTCTCCTCTTCCTCATCTCCGGGCCTTTCGACCTGCAGCAGCACGTGTTGACAATTAA
TCATCGGCATAGTATATCGGCATAGTATAATACGACAAGGTGAGGAACTAAACCATGGGATCGGCCATTG
AACAAGATGGATTGCACGCAGGTTCTCCGGCCGCTTGGGTGGAGAGGCTATTCGGCTATGACTGGGCACA
ACAGACGATCGGCTGCTCTGATGCCGCCGTGTTCCGGCTGTCAGCGCAGGGGCGCCCGGTTCTTTTTGTC
AAGACCGACCTGTCCGGTGCCCTGAATGAACTGCAGGACGAGGCAGCGCGGCTATCGTGGCTGGCCACGA
CGGGCGTTCCTTGCGCAGCTGTGCTCGACGTTGTCACTGAAGCGGGAAGGGACTGGCTGCTATTGGGCGA
AGTGCCGGGGCAGGATCTCCTGTCATCTCACCTTGCTCCTGCCGAGAAAGTATCCATCATGGCTGATGCA
ATGCGGCGGCTGCATACGCTTGATCCGGCTACCTGCCCATTCGACCACCAAGCGAAACATCGCATCGAGC
GAGCACGTACTCGGATGGAAGCCGGTCTTGTCGATCAGGATGATCTGGACGAAGAGCATCAGGGGCTCGC
GCCAGCCGAACTGTTCGCCAGGCTCAAGGCGCGCATGCCCGACGGCGAGGATCTCGTCGTGACCCATGGC
GATGCCTGCTTGCCGAATATCATGGTGGAAAATGGCCGCTTTTCTGGATTCATCGACTGTGGCCGGCTGG
GTGTGGCGGACCGCTATCAGGACATAGCGTTGGCTACCCGTGATATTGCTGAAGAGCTTGGCGGCGAATG
GGCTGACCGCTTCCTCGTGCTTTACGGTATCGCCGCCCCCGATTCGCAGCGCATCGCCTTCTATCGCCTT
CTTGACGAGTTCTTCTGAGCGGGACTCTGGGGTTCGAATAAAGACCGACCAAGCGACGTCTGAGAGCTCC
CTGGCGAATTCGGTACCAATAAAAGAGCTTTATTTTCATGATCTGTGTGTTGGTTTTTGTGTGCGGCGCG
ATAACTTCGTATAGCTGAAGTTCCTATACTTTCTAGAGAATAGGAACTTCGCTAGCATCAACAGCCCAGT
GGCCCAGGCTGACTGGGCCGCCAAGAGACTCGTCTGGGTCCCCTCGGAGAAGCAGGGCTTCGAGGCAGCC
AGCATTAAGGAGGAGAAGGGGGATGAGGTGGTTGTGGAGCTGGTGGAGAATGGCAAGAAGGTCACGGTTG
GGAAAGATGACATCCAGAAGATGAACCCACCCAAGTTCTCCAAGGTGGAGGACATGGCGGAGCTGACGTG
CCTCAACGAAGCCTCCGTGCTACACAACCTGAGGGAGCGGTACTTCTCAGGGCTAATATATGTGAGTATT
GCAGGCAGCCAGGTACCTACTCCTGGCCTCATAAGGAAAGTAGGCATTAGAAATGTGTTGGGAGGGCTGG
GCACAGTGGCTCATGCCTGTACTCCCAGCACTTTGGGAGGCCGAGGTGGGCAGATCACCTGAGGTCAGAA
GTTCGAGACCACGCTGGCCAACATGATGAAATGCCGTCTCTACTAAAAATACAAAAAGTAGCCAAGGGTG
GTGGTGCGCATCTGTAATCCCAGCTACTGGGGAGGCTGGGGCAGAGGAATTGCTTGAATCCAGGAGGTGG
AGGTGCAGTGAGCCAAGACTGTACCACTGCACTCCAGCCTGGGTGACAGAATAAGACTCTGTCTCAAAAA
AAAAAAAAAAAAAGGAAATGGGAGGCTGACGCGTAAGGCGGTAATACGGTTATCCACAGAATCAGGGGAT
AACGCAGGAAAGAACATGTGAGCAAAAGGCCAGCAAAAGGCCAGGAACCGTAAAAAGGCCGCGTTGCTGG
CGTTTTTCCATAGGCTCCGCCCCCCTGACGAGCATCACAAAAATCGACGCTCAAGTCAGAGGTGGCGAAA
CCCGACAGGACTATAAAGATACCAGGCGTTTCCCCCTGGAAGCTCCCTCGTGCGCTCTCCTGTTCCGACC
CTGCCGCTTACCGGATACCTGTCCGCCTTTCTCCCTTCGGGAAGCGTGGCGCTTTCTCATAGCTCACGCT
GTAGGTATCTCAGTTCGGTGTAGGTCGTTCGCTCCAAGCTGGGCTGTGTGCACGAACCCCCCGTTCAGCC
CGACCGCTGCGCCTTATCCGGTAACTATCGTCTTGAGTCCAACCCGGTAAGACACGACTTATCGCCACTG
GCAGCAGCCACTGGTAACAGGATTAGCAGAGCGAGGTATGTAGGCGGTGCTACAGAGTTCTTGAAGTGGT
GGCCTAACTACGGCTACACTAGAAGAACAGTATTTGGTATCTGCGCTCTGCTGAAGCCAGTTACCTTCGG
AAAAAGAGTTGGTAGCTCTTGATCCGGCAAACAAACCACCGCTGGTAGCGGTGGTTTTTTTGTTTGCAAG
CAGCAGATTACGCGCAGAAAAAAAGGATCTCAAGAAGATCCTTTGATCTTTTCTACGGGGTCTGACGCTC
AGTGGAACGAAAACTCACGTTAAGGGATTTTGGTCATGAGATTATCAAAAAGGATCTTCACCTAGATCCT
TTTAAATTAAAAATGAAGTTTTAAATCAATCTAAAGTATATATGAGTAAACTTGGTCTGACAGTTACCAA
TGCTTAATCAGTGAGGCACCTATCTCAGCGATCTGTCTATTTCGTTCATCCATAGTTGCCTGACTCCCCG
TCGTGTAGATAACTACGATACGGGAGGGCTTACCATCTGGCCCCAGTGCTGCAATGATACCGCGAGACCC
ACGCTCACCGGCTCCAGATTTATCAGCAATAAACCAGCCAGCCGGAAGGGCCGAGCGCAGAAGTGGTCCT
GCAACTTTATCCGCCTCCATCCAGTCTATTAATTGTTGCCGGGAAGCTAGAGTAAGTAGTTCGCCAGTTA
ATAGTTTGCGCAACGTTGTTGCCATTGCTACAGGCATCGTGGTGTCACGCTCGTCGTTTGGTATGGCTTC
ATTCAGCTCCGGTTCCCAACGATCAAGGCGAGTTACATGATCCCCCATGTTGTGCAAAAAAGCGGTTAGC
TCCTTCGGTCCTCCGATCGTTGTCAGAAGTAAGTTGGCCGCAGTGTTATCACTCATGGTTATGGCAGCAC
TGCATAATTCTCTTACTGTCATGCCATCCGTAAGATGCTTTTCTGTGACTGGTGAGTACTCAACCAAGTC
ATTCTGAGAATAGTGTATGCGGCGACCGAGTTGCTCTTGCCCGGCGTCAATACGGGATAATACCGCGCCA
CATAGCAGAACTTTAAAAGTGCTCATCATTGGAAAACGTTCTTCGGGGCGAAAACTCTCAAGGATCTTAC
CGCTGTTGAGATCCAGTTCGATGTAACCCACTCGTGCACCCAACTGATCTTCAGCATCTTTTACTTTCAC
CAGCGTTTCTGGGTGAGCAAAAACAGGAAGGCAAAATGCCGCAAAAAAGGGAATAAGGGCGACACGGAAA
TGTTGAATACTCATACTCTTCCTTTTTCAATATTATTGAAGCATTTATCAGGGTTATTGTCTCATGAGCG
GATACATATTTGAATGTATTTAGAAAAATAAACAAATAGGGGTTCCGCGCACATTTCCCCGAAAAGTGCC
ACCTGACGTCAATGCCAATAGGATATCGGCATTTTCTTTTGCGTTTTTATTTGTTAACTGTTAATTGTCC
TTGTTCAAGGATGCTGTCTTTGACAACAGATGTTTTCTTGCCTTTGATGTTCAGCAGGAAGCTAGGCGCA
AACGTTGATTGTTTGTCTGCGTAGAATCCTCTGTTTGTCATATAGCTTGTAATCACGACATTGTTTCCTT
TCGCTTGAGGTACAGCGAAGTGTGAGTAAGTAAAGGTTACATCGTTAGGATCAAGATCCATTTTTAACAC
AAGGCCAGTTTTGTTCAGCGGCTTGTATGGGCCAGTTAAAGAATTAGAAACATAACCAAGCATGTAAATA
TCGTTAGACGTAATGCCGTCAATCGTCATTTTTGATCCGCGGGAGTCAGTGAACAGGTACCATTTGCCGT
TCATTTTAAAGACGTTCGCGCGTTCAATTTCATCTGTTACTGTGTTAGATGCAATCAGCGGTTTCATCAC
TTTTTTCAGTGTGTAATCATCGTTTAGCTCAATCATACCGAGAGCGCCGTTTGCTAACTCAGCCGTGCGT
TTTTTATCGCTTTGCAGAAGTTTTTGACTTTCTTGACGGAAGAATGATGTGCTTTTGCCATAGTATGCTT
TGTTAAATAAAGATTCTTCGCCTTGGTAGCCATCTTCAGTTCCAGTGTTTGCTTCAAATACTAAGTATTT
GTGGCCTTTATCTTCTACGTAGTGAGGATCTCTCAGCGTATGGTTGTCGCCTGAGCTGTAGTTGCCTTCA
TCGATGAACTGCTGTACATTTTGATACGTTTTTCCGTCACCGTCAAAGATTGATTTATAATCCTCTACAC
CGTTGATGTTCAAAGAGCTGTCTGATGCTGATACGTTAACTTGTGCAGTTGTCAGTGTTTGTTTGCCGTA
ATGTTTACCGGAGAAATCAGTGTAGAATAAACGGATTTTTCCGTCAGATGTAAATGTGGCTGAACCTGAC
CATTCTTGTGTTTGGTCTTTTAGGATAGAATCATTTGCATCGAATTTGTCGCTGTCTTTAAAGACGCGGC
CAGCGTTTTTCCAGCTGTCAATAGAAGTTTCGCCGACTTTTTGATAGAACATGTAAATCGATGTGTCATC
CGCATTTTTAGGATCTCCGGCTAATGCAAAGACGATGTGGTAGCCGTGATAGTTTGCGACAGTGCCGTCA
GTGTTTTGTAATGGCCAGCTGTCCCAAACGTCCAGGCCTTTTGCAGAAGAGATATTTTTAATTGTGGACG
AATCGAACTCAGGAACTTTATATTTTTCATTTTTTTGCTGTTCAGGGATTTGCAGCATATCATGGCGTGT
AATATGGGAAATGCCGTATGTTTCCTTATATGGCTTTTGGTTCGTTTCTTTCGCAAACGCTTGAGTTGCG
CCTCCTGCCAGCAGTGCGGTAGTAAAGGTTAATACTGTTGCTTGTTTTGCAAACTTTTTGATGTTCATCG
TTCATGTCTCCTTTTTTATGTACTGTGTTAGCGGTCTGCTTCTTCCAGCCCTCCTGTTTGAAGATGGCAA
GTTAGTTACGCACAATAAAAAAAGACCTAAAATATGTAAGGGGTGACGCCAAAGTATACACTTTGCCCTT
TACACATTTTAGGTCTTGCCTGCTTTATCAGTAACAAACCCGCGCGATTTACTTTTCGACCTCATTCTAT
TAGACTCTCGTTTGGATTGCAACTGGTCTATTTTCCTCTTTTGTTTGATAGAAAATCATAAAAGGATTTG
CAGACTACGGGCCTAAAGAACTAAAAAATCTATCTGTTTCTTTTCATTCTCTGTATTTTTTATAGTTTCT
GTTGCATGGGCATAAAGTTGCCTTTTTAATCACAATTCAGAAAATATCATAATATCTCATTTCACTAAAT
AATAGTGAACGGCAGGTATATGTGGACGTCGCGGCCGCATAACTTCGTATAATGTATGCTATACGAAGTT
ATGGATCTTTCAGGAGCTAAGGAAGCTAAAATGGAGAAAAAAATCACTGGATATACCACCGTTGATATAT
CCCAATGGCATCGTAAAGAACATTTTGAGGCATTTCAGTCAGTTGCTCAATGTACCTATAACCAGACCGT
TCAGCTGGATATTACGGCCTTTTTAAAGACCGTAAAGAAAAATAAGCACAAGTTTTATCCGGCCTTTATT
CACATTCTTGCCCGCCTGATGAATGCTCATCCGGAATTTCGTATGGCAATGAAAGACGGTGAGCTGGTGA
TATGGGATAGTGTTCACCCTTGTTACACCGTTTTCCATGAGCAAACTGAAACGTTTTCATCGCTCTGGAG
TGAATACCACGACGATTTCCGGCAGTTTCTACACATATATTCGCAAGATGTGGCGTGTTACGGTGAAAAC
CTGGCCTATTTCCCTAAAGGGTTTATTGAGAATATGTTTTTCGTCTCAGCCAATCCCTGGGTGAGTTTCA
CCAGTTTTGATTTAAACGTGGCCAATATGGACAACTTCTTCGCCCCCGTTTTCACCATGGGCAAATATTA
TACGCAAGGCGACAAGGTGCTGATGCCGCTGGCGATTCAGGTTCATCATGCCGTTTGTGATGGCTTCCAT
GTCGGCAGAATGCTTAATGAATTACAACAGTACTGCGATGAGTGGCAGGGCGGGGCGTAATTTGATATCG
AGCTCGCTTGGACTCCTGTTGATAGATCCAGTAATGACCTCAGAACTCCATCTGGATTTGTTCAGAACGC
TCGGTTGCCGCCGGGCGTTTTTTATTGGTGAGAATCCAAGCACTAGTCATGACCAGGATCTCCTAGGCTA
GTTGTGATTATGATTATGATTATGATTATGATTATGACCACTTACCTGGGCCCGCGCGCCAAACGAATGG
TCTAGAAAGCTT
